Addgene plasmid #90455: Sub2-4 in pRS314
Purpose: yeast
Depositing lab: Christine Guthrie. Depositing organization: University of California, San Francisco (UCSF). Publication: Deletion of MUD2, the yeast homolog of U2AF65, can bypass the requirement for sub2, an essential spliceosomal ATPase. Kistler AL, Guthrie C. Genes Dev. 2001 Jan 1;15(1):42-9. PubMed 11156604.
Backbone
  Vector backbone: pRS314
  Vector type: Yeast Expression
  Selectable markers: TRP1
Growth in bacteria
  Bacterial resistance: Ampicillin, 100 μg/mL
  Growth temperature: 37°C
  Growth strain: DH5alpha
  Copy number: Unknown
Gene/Insert
  Gene/Insert name: SUB2
  Species: S. cerevisiae (budding yeast)
  Mutation: sub2-4 mutation
Terms and licenses: Academic/Nonprofit Terms; Industry Terms: Not Available to Industry
Depositor comments: Addgene NGS results found E16G, H60Y, A114T, K202E, E222G, and E267G in the SUB2 translation compared to NP_010199.1
How to cite: Sub2-4 in pRS314 was a gift from Christine Guthrie (Addgene plasmid # 90455 ; http://n2t.net/addgene:90455 ; RRID:Addgene_90455)
