[The description below was written by a language model from this plasmid's Addgene catalogue record and pLannotate feature annotations shown in this document.]
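Description:
Sub2-4 in pRS314 is a yeast–E. coli shuttle plasmid carrying a mutant allele of the Saccharomyces cerevisiae SUB2 gene in the centromeric vector pRS314. In yeast, the plasmid is maintained through a CEN6/ARS element, which gives stable, low-copy, chromosome-like segregation. Selection is by the TRP1 auxotrophic marker, expressed from its own promoter, in trp1 host strains. In bacteria it replicates from a high-copy ColE1/pUC-type origin and is selected with ampicillin through the β-lactamase gene. An f1 origin is also present and permits single-stranded DNA production. The insert sits in the pBluescript-derived polylinker, interrupting lacZα, and is flanked by T3 and T7 phage promoters and the lac promoter/operator region.

The payload is a 1,338 nt SUB2 open reading frame encoding an ATP-binding RNA helicase. This protein is a component of the TREX complex that functions in mRNA export and transcription elongation, and it also acts in pre-mRNA splicing and spliceosome assembly. The allele is designated sub2-4. Sequencing of the deposited plasmid found six amino acid substitutions relative to the reference protein: E16G, H60Y, A114T, K202E, E222G and E267G. No yeast promoter or terminator for SUB2 is annotated. Unannotated sequence lies on both sides of the coding region, between it and the polylinker remnants, and may contain flanking genomic regulatory sequence, but the record does not state this.

The stated purpose is simply use in yeast, and the phenotype of the allele is not recorded. The associated work concerns the essential spliceosomal role of SUB2 and its genetic relationship with MUD2, so the plasmid fits genetic studies of sub2 mutant function.
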