Features (pLannotate 1.2.2; 20 found; start..end, strand, type, name):
      1..1338    +  CDS            SUB2: SUB2_YEAST - Experimental evidence at protein level: Swiss-Prot protein existence level 1. ATP-binding RNA helicase component of the TREX complex involved in transcription elongation and required for the export of mRNA out of the nucleus. SUB2 plays also a role in pre-mRNA splicing and spliceosome assembly. May be involved in rDNA and telomeric silencing, and maintenance of genome integrity. From Saccharomyces cerevisiae (strain ATCC 204508 / S288c) (Baker's yeast).
   1711..1740    -  misc_feature   MCS (fragment): pBluescript multiple cloning site
   1749..1767    -  promoter       T7 promoter: promoter for bacteriophage T7 RNA polymerase
   1770..1927    +  CDS            lacZα (fragment): LacZα fragment of β-galactosidase; lacZ fragment
   1931..2359    +  rep_origin     f1 ori (sequence partly withheld): f1 bacteriophage origin of replication; arrow indicates direction of (+) strand synthesis
   2387..2438    -  misc_feature   bom (fragment): basis of mobility region from pBR322
   2489..3163    -  CDS            TRP1: phosphoribosylanthranilate isomerase, required for tryptophan biosynthesis; S. cerevisiae TRP1; yeast auxotrophic marker
   3164..3311    -  promoter       TRP1 promoter: S. cerevisiae TRP1
   3449..3498    -  misc_feature   bom (fragment): basis of mobility region from pBR322
   3600..3635    -  CDS            rop (fragment): Rop protein, which maintains plasmids at low copy number; rop
   3703..4206    -  misc_feature   CEN/ARS: S. cerevisiae CEN6 centromere fused to an autonomously replicating sequence
   4243..4347    +  promoter       AmpR promoter: bla
   4348..5208    +  CDS            AmpR: β-lactamase; bla; confers resistance to ampicillin, carbenicillin, and related antibiotics
   5379..5967    +  rep_origin     ori: high-copy-number ColE1/pMB1/pBR322/pUC origin of replication
   6150..6242    +  CDS            lacI (fragment): lac repressor; lacI; The lac repressor binds to the lac operator to inhibit transcription in E. coli. This inhibition can be relieved by adding lactose or isopropyl-β-D-thiogalactopyranoside (IPTG).
   6255..6276    +  protein_bind   CAP binding site: CAP binding activates transcription in the presence of cAMP. E. coli catabolite activator protein
   6291..6321    +  promoter       lac promoter: promoter for the E. coli lac operon
   6329..6345    +  protein_bind   lac operator: The lac repressor binds to the lac operator to inhibit transcription in E. coli. This inhibition can be relieved by adding lactose or isopropyl-β-D-thiogalactopyranoside (IPTG). lac repressor encoded by lacI
   6390..6408    +  promoter       T3 promoter: promoter for bacteriophage T3 RNA polymerase
   6420..6446    -  misc_feature   MCS (fragment): pBluescript multiple cloning site
>Addgene plasmid #90455 | Sub2-4 in pRS314 | addgene full sequence | sequence record 178959 | Addgene NGS Result
ATGTCCCACGAAGGTGAAGAAGATTTATTGGAGTACTCCGATAACGGACAAGAAATTCAAATTGATGCCT
CTAAGGCCGCTGAAGCTGGAGAAACTGGCGCCGCCACTTCTGCAACTGAAGGTGATAATAATAACAACAC
TGCAGCTGGCGACAAGAAAGGTTCCTATGTTGGTATCTATTCCACCGGTTTCAAAGATTTCTTGCTAAAG
CCAGAACTATCAAGAGCCATCATTGACTGCGGTTTTGAACATCCTTCTGAGGTCCAGCAACATACCATTC
CTCAGTCAATTCATGGTACCGATGTCTTGTGTCAAGCAAAGTCTGGTTTAGGTAAGACAACTGTCTTTGT
CTTATCCACTCTGCAACAATTGGACCCTGTTCCAGGTGAAGTTGCCGTTGTTGTCATTTGTAATGCTAGA
GAACTGGCCTATCAAATTCGTAACGAGTATTTGAGATTTTCCAAATATATGCCAGACGTTAAGACAGCAG
TCTTTTACGGTGGTACTCCAATTTCTAAGGATGCTGAACTTTTAAAGAATAAAGATACTGCTCCTCACAT
TGTTGTTGCAACCCCAGGTCGTTTAAAAGCGTTAGTGAGAGAAGAATACATTGATTTGTCACACGTCAAG
AACTTTGTCATAGATGAATGTGATAAGGTTTTAGGAGAATTAGACATGAGAAGAGATGTGCAAGAAATTT
TCAGAGCTACTCCAAGAGACAAACAAGTCATGATGTTTTCAGCCACACTTTCTCAAGAAATTAGACCAAT
TTGTAGACGCTTCCTACAGAATCCATTGGGAATTTTCGTCGATGATGAAGCTAAGCTAACCTTGCACGGG
TTGCAACAATATTATATCAAATTAGAAGAACGTGAAAAGAACCGTAAATTGGCTCAATTACTAGATGATT
TGGAGTTCAATCAAGTCATTATTTTCGTTAAATCTACCACAAGAGCTAATGAGTTGACCAAACTATTAAA
CGCCTCTAACTTTCCGGCTATCACCGTTCATGGTCATATGAAACAAGAAGAACGTATTGCTCGTTACAAG
GCTTTCAAAGATTTTGAAAAACGTATTTGCGTGTCCACAGATGTTTTTGGTAGAGGTATCGATATTGAAC
GTATTAATTTAGCCATCAATTACGATTTGACTAATGAAGCTGACCAATATTTACATCGTGTCGGTAGAGC
TGGTAGATTTGGTACTAAGGGTTTGGCTATTTCATTCGTTTCTTCAAAGGAAGATGAGGAAGTCTTGGCT
AAGATCCAAGAGCGTTTCGATGTCAAAATCGCTGAATTCCCAGAAGAAGGCATTGATCCGTCCACTTATT
TGAATAATTAATAAAGGAAAAAAGATACGTTTTTATATAGATTATATAAAGATTTTGTATTATTCAAACG
AACAAAACAAACAAAAAAGGGGAAGTGGAAAAAAATTAGCAGTTATAGCGAAAGATTGAGTTTTTGTTGG
AAAATGAACGTAGTGTAGTCATTTCGTGAACGCACAAGACAATTCTATTGGGCATCACATGGCAAAGCAT
GATAAGGAAATGAAGTTTTGGGAATGATTCTAAATTAACGTTTTACCCGTTATAGGAAGATATACAGTAT
ATGTAAGTAAAAAGTTTTTTAATACAATAGATGTGCAAAGAAAAGTGAAGAGATTTCTGGAAAAAATCTT
GAAATTTTCTTAACGGTAAGATTTTTGGAATCTAGAGCGGCCGCCACCGCGGTGGAGCTCCAATTCGCCC
TATAGTGAGTCGTATTACAATTCACTGGCCGTCGTTTTACAACGTCGTGACTGGGAAAACCCTGGCGTTA
CCCAACTTAATCGCCTTGCAGCACATCCCCCTTTCGCCAGCTGGCGTAATAGCGAAGAGGCCCGCACCGA
TCGCCCTTCCCAACAGTTGCGCAGCCTGAATGGCGAATGG
[124 nt withheld, positions 1931-2054]
C
[91 nt withheld, positions 2056-2146]
A
[49 nt withheld, positions 2148-2196]
CCTTTGACGTTGGAGTCCACGTTCTTT
[37 nt withheld, positions 2224-2260]
ACCCTATCTCGGTCTATTCTTTTGATTTATAAGGGATTTTGCCGATTTCGGCCTATTGGTTAAAAAATGA
GCTGATTTAACAAAAATTTAACGCGAATTTTAACAAAATATTAACGCTTACAATTTCCTGATGCGGTATT
TTCTCCTTACGCATCTGTGCGGTATTTCACACCGCATAGATCGGCAAGTGCACAAACAATACTTAAATAA
ATACTACTCAGTAATAACCTATTTCTTAGCATTTTTGACGAAATTTGCTATTTTGTTAGAGTCTTTTACA
CCATTTGTCTCCACACCTCCGCTTACATCAACACCAATAACGCCATTTAATCTAAGCGCATCACCAACAT
TTTCTGGCGTCAGTCCACCAGCTAACATAAAATGTAAGCTTTCGGGGCTCTCTTGCCTTCCAACCCAGTC
AGAAATCGAGTTCCAATCCAAAAGTTCACCTGTCCCACCTGCTTCTGAATCAAACAAGGGAATAAACGAA
TGAGGTTTCTGTGAAGCTGCACTGAGTAGTATGTTGCAGTCTTTTGGAAATACGAGTCTTTTAATAACTG
GCAAACCGAGGAACTCTTGGTATTCTTGCCACGACTCATCTCCATGCAGTTGGACGATATCAATGCCGTA
ATCATTGACCAGAGCCAAAACATCCTCCTTAGGTTGATTACGAAACACGCCAACCAAGTATTTCGGAGTG
CCTGAACTATTTTTATATGCTTTTACAAGACTTGAAATTTTCCTTGCAATAACCGGGTCAATTGTTCTCT
TTCTATTGGGCACACATATAATACCCAGCAAGTCAGCATCGGAATCTAGAGCACATTCTGCGGCCTCTGT
GCTCTGCAAGCCGCAAACTTTCACCAATGGACCAGAACTACCTGTGAAATTAATAACAGACATACTCCAA
GCTGCCTTTGTGTGCTTAATCACGTATACTCACGTGCTCAATAGTCACCAATGCCCTCCCTCTTGGCCCT
CTCCTTTTCTTTTTTCGACCGAATTAATTCTTAATCGGCAAAAAAAGAAAAGCTCCGGATCAAGATTGTA
CGTAAGGTGACAAGCTATTTTTCAATAAAGAATATCTTCCACTACTGCCATCTGGCGTCATAACTGCAAA
GTACACATATATTACGATGCTGTTCTATTAAATGCTTCCTATATTATATATATAGTAATGTCGTGATCTA
TGGTGCACTCTCAGTACAATCTGCTCTGATGCCGCATAGTTAAGCCAGCCCCGACACCCGCCAACACCCG
CTGACGCGCCCTGACGGGCTTGTCTGCTCCCGGCATCCGCTTACAGACAAGCTGTGACCGTCTCCGGGAG
CTGCATGTGTCAGAGGTTTTCACCGTCATCACCGAAACGCGCGAGACGAAAGGGCCTCGTGATACGCCTA
TTTTTATAGGTTAATGTCATGATAATAATGGTTTCTTAGACGGATCGCTTGCCTGTAACTTACACGCGCC
TCGTATCTTTTAATGATGGAATAATTTGGGAATTTACTCTGTGTTTATTTATTTTTATGTTTTGTATTTG
GATTTTAGAAAGTAAATAAAGAAGGTAGAAGAGTTACGGAATGAAGAAAAAAAAATAAACAAAGGTTTAA
AAAATTTCAACAAAAAGCGTACTTTACATATATATTTATTAGACAAGAAAAGCAGATTAAATAGATATAC
ATTCGATTAACGATAAGTAAAATGTAAAATCACAGGATTTTCGTGTGTGGTCTTCTACACAGACAAGATG
AAACAATTCGGCATTAATACCTGAGAGCAGGAAGAGCAAGATAAAAGGTAGTATTTGTTGGCGATCCCCC
TAGAGTCTTTTACATCTTCGGAAAACAAAAACTATTTTTTCTTTAATTTCTTTTTTTACTTTCTATTTTT
AATTTATATATTTATATTAAAAAATTTAAATTATAATTATTTTTATAGCACGTGATGAAAAGGACCCAGG
TGGCACTTTTCGGGGAAATGTGCGCGGAACCCCTATTTGTTTATTTTTCTAAATACATTCAAATATGTAT
CCGCTCATGAGACAATAACCCTGATAAATGCTTCAATAATATTGAAAAAGGAAGAGTATGAGTATTCAAC
ATTTCCGTGTCGCCCTTATTCCCTTTTTTGCGGCATTTTGCCTTCCTGTTTTTGCTCACCCAGAAACGCT
GGTGAAAGTAAAAGATGCTGAAGATCAGTTGGGTGCACGAGTGGGTTACATCGAACTGGATCTCAACAGC
GGTAAGATCCTTGAGAGTTTTCGCCCCGAAGAACGTTTTCCAATGATGAGCACTTTTAAAGTTCTGCTAT
GTGGCGCGGTATTATCCCGTATTGACGCCGGGCAAGAGCAACTCGGTCGCCGCATACACTATTCTCAGAA
TGACTTGGTTGAGTACTCACCAGTCACAGAAAAGCATCTTACGGATGGCATGACAGTAAGAGAATTATGC
AGTGCTGCCATAACCATGAGTGATAACACTGCGGCCAACTTACTTCTGACAACGATCGGAGGACCGAAGG
AGCTAACCGCTTTTTTGCACAACATGGGGGATCATGTAACTCGCCTTGATCGTTGGGAACCGGAGCTGAA
TGAAGCCATACCAAACGACGAGCGTGACACCACGATGCCTGTAGCAATGGCAACAACGTTGCGCAAACTA
TTAACTGGCGAACTACTTACTCTAGCTTCCCGGCAACAATTAATAGACTGGATGGAGGCGGATAAAGTTG
CAGGACCACTTCTGCGCTCGGCCCTTCCGGCTGGCTGGTTTATTGCTGATAAATCTGGAGCCGGTGAGCG
TGGGTCTCGCGGTATCATTGCAGCACTGGGGCCAGATGGTAAGCCCTCCCGTATCGTAGTTATCTACACG
ACGGGGAGTCAGGCAACTATGGATGAACGAAATAGACAGATCGCTGAGATAGGTGCCTCACTGATTAAGC
ATTGGTAACTGTCAGACCAAGTTTACTCATATATACTTTAGATTGATTTAAAACTTCATTTTTAATTTAA
AAGGATCTAGGTGAAGATCCTTTTTGATAATCTCATGACCAAAATCCCTTAACGTGAGTTTTCGTTCCAC
TGAGCGTCAGACCCCGTAGAAAAGATCAAAGGATCTTCTTGAGATCCTTTTTTTCTGCGCGTAATCTGCT
GCTTGCAAACAAAAAAACCACCGCTACCAGCGGTGGTTTGTTTGCCGGATCAAGAGCTACCAACTCTTTT
TCCGAAGGTAACTGGCTTCAGCAGAGCGCAGATACCAAATACTGTTCTTCTAGTGTAGCCGTAGTTAGGC
CACCACTTCAAGAACTCTGTAGCACCGCCTACATACCTCGCTCTGCTAATCCTGTTACCAGTGGCTGCTG
CCAGTGGCGATAAGTCGTGTCTTACCGGGTTGGACTCAAGACGATAGTTACCGGATAAGGCGCAGCGGTC
GGGCTGAACGGGGGGTTCGTGCACACAGCCCAGCTTGGAGCGAACGACCTACACCGAACTGAGATACCTA
CAGCGTGAGCTATGAGAAAGCGCCACGCTTCCCGAAGGGAGAAAGGCGGACAGGTATCCGGTAAGCGGCA
GGGTCGGAACAGGAGAGCGCACGAGGGAGCTTCCAGGGGGAAACGCCTGGTATCTTTATAGTCCTGTCGG
GTTTCGCCACCTCTGACTTGAGCGTCGATTTTTGTGATGCTCGTCAGGGGGGCGGAGCCTATGGAAAAAC
GCCAGCAACGCGGCCTTTTTACGGTTCCTGGCCTTTTGCTGGCCTTTTGCTCACATGTTCTTTCCTGCGT
TATCCCCTGATTCTGTGGATAACCGTATTACCGCCTTTGAGTGAGCTGATACCGCTCGCCGCAGCCGAAC
GACCGAGCGCAGCGAGTCAGTGAGCGAGGAAGCGGAAGAGCGCCCAATACGCAAACCGCCTCTCCCCGCG
CGTTGGCCGATTCATTAATGCAGCTGGCACGACAGGTTTCCCGACTGGAAAGCGGGCAGTGAGCGCAACG
CAATTAATGTGAGTTAGCTCACTCATTAGGCACCCCAGGCTTTACACTTTATGCTTCCGGCTCGTATGTT
GTGTGGAATTGTGAGCGGATAACAATTTCACACAGGAAACAGCTATGACCATGATTACGCCAAGCTCGAA
ATTAACCCTCACTAAAGGGAACAAAAGCTGGTACCGGGCCCCCCCTCGAGGTCGACAACTCGCCGAATAA
ACAAAGGGTTTCTTCAATACCTGATATAGTAGCTAGAGGGCAGAAGTTTGAGATGATATCTTTCTGAGTG
TTGTTATTTTTGTAAGTCGTAACACGGAACTGTTTGCCTGTTGGAATTTTACGTTACTATTCTCATCGGT
ATAACTAGCTTATATTCACTTTGGCAATAGGTTAAAAAAAGCTCGTTCATTTTTTTAAAAACAGCAACG
